Addgene plasmid #122565: pKS_3HA_NEO
Purpose: (Empty Backbone) Vector for endogenously tagging Giardia genes with a triple HA tag (G418 selection)
Depositing lab: Zacheus Cande & Alexander Paredez. Depositing organization: University of California, Berkeley. Publication: Rapid tagging and integration of genes in Giardia intestinalis. Gourguechon S, Cande WZ. Eukaryot Cell. 2011 Jan;10(1):142-5. doi: 10.1128/EC.00190-10. Epub 2010 Nov 29. PubMed 21115739.
Backbone
  Vector backbone: bluescript
  Selectable markers: Neomycin (select with G418)
  Tag / fusion protein: hemagglutinin tag (C terminal on insert)
Growth in bacteria
  Bacterial resistance: Ampicillin, 100 μg/mL
  Growth temperature: 37°C
  Growth strain: DH5alpha
  Copy number: High Copy
Gene/Insert
  Cloning method: Restriction Enzyme
  Sequencing primers: 5′ CAGTCACGACGTTGTAAAACGA; 3′ CATCGTATGGGTACTCCGCG
Resource information
  A portion of this plasmid was derived from a plasmid made by: Stephane Gourguechon generated the plasmid in Zac Cande's lab (retired).
Terms and licenses: Academic/Nonprofit Terms; Industry Terms: Not Available to Industry
How to cite: pKS_3HA_NEO was a gift from Zacheus Cande & Alexander Paredez (Addgene plasmid # 122565 ; http://n2t.net/addgene:122565 ; RRID:Addgene_122565)
