[The description below was written by a language model from this plasmid's Addgene catalogue record and pLannotate feature annotations shown in this document.]
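Description:
pKS_3HA_NEO is an empty-backbone tagging vector built on pBluescript and intended for adding a C-terminal triple hemagglutinin (HA) epitope tag to genes at their endogenous loci in the protozoan parasite Giardia intestinalis. In E. coli it is maintained as a high-copy plasmid through the ColE1/pUC-type origin and selected with ampicillin via the β-lactamase gene and its own promoter. The usual Bluescript elements are also retained: an f1 phage origin, a lacZα fragment, lac promoter/operator and CAP site, and flanking T7 and T3 promoters. These are backbone remnants rather than functional parts of the Giardia cassette.

The payload sits between the T7 and T3 promoters. A partial pBluescript multiple cloning site is followed by the HA tag region, so a gene fragment cloned by restriction digestion into the MCS is fused in frame to the tag at its C terminus. The automated annotation marks only a single HA unit, whereas the catalogue describes a triple tag. Downstream lies a neomycin phosphotransferase (neo/nptII) coding sequence that provides G418 selection in Giardia. The record does not annotate or name the promoter or 3′ regulatory sequences driving neo, nor any Giardia promoter upstream of the cloning site.

That absence fits the stated purpose of tagging genes at their chromosomal locus, where expression of the tagged protein would be expected to depend on the gene's native regulatory sequences after integration. The record gives no details of the integration strategy. Typical use is generating G418-resistant Giardia lines expressing HA-tagged proteins for detection, such as by immunoblotting or localisation.
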