Features (pLannotate 1.2.2; 14 found; start..end, strand, type, name):
     19..447     +  rep_origin     f1 ori (sequence partly withheld): f1 bacteriophage origin of replication; arrow indicates direction of (+) strand synthesis
    478..635     -  CDS            lacZα (fragment): LacZα fragment of β-galactosidase; lacZ fragment
    638..656     +  promoter       T7 promoter: promoter for bacteriophage T7 RNA polymerase
    665..757     +  misc_feature   MCS (fragment): pBluescript multiple cloning site
    827..853     +  CDS            HA: HA (human influenza hemagglutinin) epitope tag
   1257..2048    +  CDS            neo: KKA2_KLEPN - Also known as kan, nptII. Experimental evidence at protein level: Swiss-Prot protein existence level 1. Resistance to kanamycin, neomycin, paromomycin, ribostamycin, butirosin and gentamicin B. From Klebsiella pneumoniae.
   2195..2213    -  promoter       T3 promoter: promoter for bacteriophage T3 RNA polymerase
   2258..2274    -  protein_bind   lac operator: The lac repressor binds to the lac operator to inhibit transcription in E. coli. This inhibition can be relieved by adding lactose or isopropyl-β-D-thiogalactopyranoside (IPTG). lac repressor encoded by lacI
   2282..2312    -  promoter       lac promoter: promoter for the E. coli lac operon
   2327..2348    -  protein_bind   CAP binding site: CAP binding activates transcription in the presence of cAMP. E. coli catabolite activator protein
   2361..2453    -  CDS            lacI (fragment): lac repressor; lacI; The lac repressor binds to the lac operator to inhibit transcription in E. coli. This inhibition can be relieved by adding lactose or isopropyl-β-D-thiogalactopyranoside (IPTG).
   2636..3224    -  rep_origin     ori: high-copy-number ColE1/pMB1/pBR322/pUC origin of replication
   3395..4255    -  CDS            AmpR: β-lactamase; bla; confers resistance to ampicillin, carbenicillin, and related antibiotics
   4256..4360    -  promoter       AmpR promoter: bla
>Addgene plasmid #122565 | pKS_3HA_NEO | addgene full sequence | sequence record 391375 | Addgene NGS Result
CCCGAAAAGTGCCACCTG
[124 nt withheld, positions 19-142]
C
[91 nt withheld, positions 144-234]
A
[49 nt withheld, positions 236-284]
CCTTTGACGTTGGAGTCCACGTTCTTT
[37 nt withheld, positions 312-348]
ACCCTATCTCGGTCTATTCTTTTGATTTATAAGGGATTTTGCCGATTTCGGCCTATTGGTTAAAAAATGA
GCTGATTTAACAAAAATTTAACGCGAATTTTAACAAAATATTAACGCTTACAATTTCCATTCGCCATTCA
GGCTGCGCAACTGTTGGGAAGGGCGATCGGTGCGGGCCTCTTCGCTATTACGCCAGCTGGCGAAAGGGGG
ATGTGCTGCAAGGCGATTAAGTTGGGTAACGCCAGGGTTTTCCCAGTCACGACGTTGTAAAACGACGGCC
AGTGAATTGTAATACGACTCACTATAGGGCGAATTGGAGCTCCACCGCGGTGGCGGCCGCTCTAGAACTA
GTGGATCCCCCGGGCTGCAGGAATTCGATATCAAGCTTATCGATACCGTCGACCTCGAGCTTAAGGAATA
TCCTTATGACGTCCCAGACTACGCGGAGTACCCATACGATGTACCTGATTATGCTGAGTACCCATACGAC
GTACCAGATTACGCTGGATCCTGAATCGAATTCTTTGCATCATCGTTGCTCGGTCGTCTGCCTCGTTTAC
GACCTGCTTGTTCCTGGGCCTCAAATGGTTAGTGGTTTTCCTTCTTCCAACGGCGTTGGTCCATCCTCGG
CCGCGTGATCAAATGCCTTCGAGCGTATGTCTGACCTGTTTGTGAATGACGATCCGTGGCTTTACTCAGA
TTCCTGTGTTTGTGAATAAGAAATCCGTGAATTTGTTGGGGTGGAACGGCGAAGTGGCCTCTGCTACAAT
AAGAACTGGGGAGTGTGTTCAGAGGCGAATGCGCAACGAACTTTGTCGTTACACGACGTGTGCGCCTGTG
GTCTTCGTGCGGTTTCCGCGCGGAATTTTGCGCCTTTTCTAAAAAACTAACCCTAAAACAAGAAAATCAT
GATTGAACAAGATGGATTGCACGCAGGTTCTCCGGCCGCTTGGGTGGAGAGGCTATTCGGCTATGACTGG
GCACAACAGACAATCGGCTGCTCTGATGCCGCCGTGTTCCGGCTGTCAGCGCAGGGGCGCCCGGTTCTTT
TTGTCAAGACCGACCTGTCCGGTGCCCTGAATGAACTGCAGGACGAGGCAGCGCGGCTATCGTGGCTGGC
CACGACGGGCGTTCCTTGCGCAGCTGTGCTCGACGTTGTCACTGAAGCGGGAAGGGACTGGCTGCTATTG
GGCGAAGTGCCGGGGCAGGATCTCCTGTCATCTCACCTTGCTCCTGCCGAGAAAGTATCCATCATGGCTG
ATGCAATGCGGCGGCTGCATACGCTTGATCCGGCTACCTGCCCATTCGACCACCAAGCGAAACATCGCAT
CGAGCGAGCACGTACTCGGATGGAAGCCGGTCTTGTCGATCAGGATGATCTGGACGAAGAGCATCAGGGG
CTCGCGCCAGCCGAACTGTTCGCCAGGCTCAAGGCGCGCATGCCCGACGGCGAGGATCTCGTCGTGACCC
ATGGCGATGCCTGCTTGCCGAATATCATGGTGGAAAATGGCCGCTTTTCTGGATTCATCGACTGTGGCCG
GCTGGGTGTGGCGGACCGCTATCAGGACATAGCGTTGGCTACCCGTGATATTGCTGAAGAGCTTGGCGGC
GAATGGGCTGACCGCTTCCTCGTGCTTTACGGTATCGCCGCTCCCGATTCGCAGCGCATCGCCTTCTATC
GCCTTCTTGACGAGTTCTTCTGAGTCGAGTGAGGGCTGAAGTGAATATTTACCTTTTCCGGGTTCGACGG
GCGTGCTTGACGATGCGGAAGTCGCTGTCCGTTCCAACGGCTATCTGCCCCAGGACCCCCATCCCGGCGC
CGATCAGCTGGTACCAGCTTTTGTTCCCTTTAGTGAGGGTTAATTTCGAGCTTGGCGTAATCATGGTCAT
AGCTGTTTCCTGTGTGAAATTGTTATCCGCTCACAATTCCACACAACATACGAGCCGGAAGCATAAAGTG
TAAAGCCTGGGGTGCCTAATGAGTGAGCTAACTCACATTAATTGCGTTGCGCTCACTGCCCGCTTTCCAG
TCGGGAAACCTGTCGTGCCAGCTGCATTAATGAATCGGCCAACGCGCGGGGAGAGGCGGTTTGCGTATTG
GGCGCTCTTCCGCTTCCTCGCTCACTGACTCGCTGCGCTCGGTCGTTCGGCTGCGGCGAGCGGTATCAGC
TCACTCAAAGGCGGTAATACGGTTATCCACAGAATCAGGGGATAACGCAGGAAAGAACATGTGAGCAAAA
GGCCAGCAAAAGGCCAGGAACCGTAAAAAGGCCGCGTTGCTGGCGTTTTTCCATAGGCTCCGCCCCCCTG
ACGAGCATCACAAAAATCGACGCTCAAGTCAGAGGTGGCGAAACCCGACAGGACTATAAAGATACCAGGC
GTTTCCCCCTGGAAGCTCCCTCGTGCGCTCTCCTGTTCCGACCCTGCCGCTTACCGGATACCTGTCCGCC
TTTCTCCCTTCGGGAAGCGTGGCGCTTTCTCATAGCTCACGCTGTAGGTATCTCAGTTCGGTGTAGGTCG
TTCGCTCCAAGCTGGGCTGTGTGCACGAACCCCCCGTTCAGCCCGACCGCTGCGCCTTATCCGGTAACTA
TCGTCTTGAGTCCAACCCGGTAAGACACGACTTATCGCCACTGGCAGCAGCCACTGGTAACAGGATTAGC
AGAGCGAGGTATGTAGGCGGTGCTACAGAGTTCTTGAAGTGGTGGCCTAACTACGGCTACACTAGAAGAA
CAGTATTTGGTATCTGCGCTCTGCTGAAGCCAGTTACCTTCGGAAAAAGAGTTGGTAGCTCTTGATCCGG
CAAACAAACCACCGCTGGTAGCGGTGGTTTTTTTGTTTGCAAGCAGCAGATTACGCGCAGAAAAAAAGGA
TCTCAAGAAGATCCTTTGATCTTTTCTACGGGGTCTGACGCTCAGTGGAACGAAAACTCACGTTAAGGGA
TTTTGGTCATGAGATTATCAAAAAGGATCTTCACCTAGATCCTTTTAAATTAAAAATGAAGTTTTAAATC
AATCTAAAGTATATATGAGTAAACTTGGTCTGACAGTTACCAATGCTTAATCAGTGAGGCACCTATCTCA
GCGATCTGTCTATTTCGTTCATCCATAGTTGCCTGACTCCCCGTCGTGTAGATAACTACGATACGGGAGG
GCTTACCATCTGGCCCCAGTGCTGCAATGATACCGCGAGACCCACGCTCACCGGCTCCAGATTTATCAGC
AATAAACCAGCCAGCCGGAAGGGCCGAGCGCAGAAGTGGTCCTGCAACTTTATCCGCCTCCATCCAGTCT
ATTAATTGTTGCCGGGAAGCTAGAGTAAGTAGTTCGCCAGTTAATAGTTTGCGCAACGTTGTTGCCATTG
CTACAGGCATCGTGGTGTCACGCTCGTCGTTTGGTATGGCTTCATTCAGCTCCGGTTCCCAACGATCAAG
GCGAGTTACATGATCCCCCATGTTGTGCAAAAAAGCGGTTAGCTCCTTCGGTCCTCCGATCGTTGTCAGA
AGTAAGTTGGCCGCAGTGTTATCACTCATGGTTATGGCAGCACTGCATAATTCTCTTACTGTCATGCCAT
CCGTAAGATGCTTTTCTGTGACTGGTGAGTACTCAACCAAGTCATTCTGAGAATAGTGTATGCGGCGACC
GAGTTGCTCTTGCCCGGCGTCAATACGGGATAATACCGCGCCACATAGCAGAACTTTAAAAGTGCTCATC
ATTGGAAAACGTTCTTCGGGGCGAAAACTCTCAAGGATCTTACCGCTGTTGAGATCCAGTTCGATGTAAC
CCACTCGTGCACCCAACTGATCTTCAGCATCTTTTACTTTCACCAGCGTTTCTGGGTGAGCAAAAACAGG
AAGGCAAAATGCCGCAAAAAAGGGAATAAGGGCGACACGGAAATGTTGAATACTCATACTCTTCCTTTTT
CAATATTATTGAAGCATTTATCAGGGTTATTGTCTCATGAGCGGATACATATTTGAATGTATTTAGAAAA
ATAAACAAATAGGGGTTCCGCGCACATTTC
